Addgene plasmid #188790: Ec2Avs2
Purpose: Avs2 from Escherichia coli NCTC10650
Depositing lab: Feng Zhang. Depositing organization: Broad Institute. Publication: Prokaryotic innate immunity through pattern recognition of conserved viral proteins. Gao LA, Wilkinson ME, Strecker J, Makarova KS, Macrae RK, Koonin EV, Zhang F. Science. 2022 Aug 12;377(6607):eabm4096. doi: 10.1126/science.abm4096. Epub 2022 Aug 12. PubMed 35951700.
Backbone
  Vector backbone: pACYC184
  Backbone size w/o insert (bp): 2334
  Total vector size (bp): 6569
  Vector type: Bacterial Expression
Growth in bacteria
  Bacterial resistance: Chloramphenicol, 25 μg/mL
  Growth temperature: 37°C
  Growth strain: DH5alpha
  Copy number: Low Copy
Gene/Insert
  Gene/Insert name: Ec2Avs2
  Species: Escherichia coli NCTC10650
  Insert size (bp): 4235
  GenBank ID: WP_001017806.1
  Cloning method: Gibson Cloning
  Sequencing primers: 5′ N/A
Terms and licenses: Academic/Nonprofit Terms; Industry Terms: Not Available to Industry
How to cite: Ec2Avs2 was a gift from Feng Zhang (Addgene plasmid # 188790 ; http://n2t.net/addgene:188790 ; RRID:Addgene_188790)
