[The description below was written by a language model from this plasmid's Addgene catalogue record and pLannotate feature annotations shown in this document.]
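Description:
Ec2Avs2 is a bacterial expression plasmid built on a trimmed pACYC184 backbone (about 2.3 kb of vector in a 6.6 kb construct) that carries the Avs2 gene from Escherichia coli strain NCTC10650. It replicates from the p15A origin, which the catalogue lists as low copy and which is compatible with ColE1-type plasmids, so it can be maintained alongside a second plasmid in the same E. coli cell. Selection is by chloramphenicol through the cat gene, driven by its own cat promoter. The remaining annotated backbone features look like pACYC184 remnants rather than functional parts: a short tetracycline resistance gene fragment, an IS1 fragment, a small hit to the RSF origin, and a CAP binding site.

The payload is a roughly 4.2 kb insert assembled by Gibson cloning. The automated feature table does not annotate the Avs2 coding sequence. By its size, the insert probably occupies most of the large unannotated region, which runs from just after the CAP binding site, across the plasmid's numbering origin, to the T7 terminator. That terminator is the only annotated element positioned to end transcription of the insert. No promoter for the insert is annotated or stated, so the record does not say whether expression depends on native upstream sequence or on another element. No tags or reporters are recorded.

Avs (antiviral STAND) proteins are prokaryotic defence factors, and the associated publication concerns bacterial innate immunity based on pattern recognition of conserved viral proteins. The plasmid is therefore suited to expressing this Avs2 homologue in E. coli to study anti-phage defence, though the record does not describe specific assays.
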