Features (pLannotate 1.2.2; 8 found; start..end, strand, type, name):
   3522..3569    +  terminator     T7 terminator: transcription terminator for bacteriophage T7 RNA polymerase
   3792..4448    -  CDS            cat: CAT_ECOLX - Experimental evidence at protein level: Swiss-Prot protein existence level 1. This enzyme is an effector of chloramphenicol resistance in bacteria. From Escherichia coli. This protein is used as a marker in many commonly used cloning vectors, such as pACYC184.
   4449..4551    -  promoter       cat promoter: promoter of the E. coli cat gene encoding chloramphenicol acetyltransferase
   4672..4815    +  mobile_element IS1 (fragment): prokaryotic transposable element IS1
   4934..4989    -  rep_origin     RSF ori (fragment): Plasmids containing the RSF 1030 origin of replication can be propagated in E. coli cells that contain additional plasmids with compatible origins.
   5077..5622    -  rep_origin     p15A ori: Plasmids containing the medium-copy-number p15A origin of replication can be propagated in E. coli cells that contain a second plasmid with the ColE1 origin.
   5734..5798    -  CDS            TcR (fragment): tetracycline efflux protein; tet; confers resistance to tetracycline
   5813..5834    -  protein_bind   CAP binding site: CAP binding activates transcription in the presence of cAMP. E. coli catabolite activator protein
>Addgene plasmid #188790 | Ec2Avs2 | addgene full sequence | sequence record 369331 | Addgene NGS Result
TGGGACTGGTGACTTTTGCGAGTGGTACGAAACATCATTAACACCAATCGTTCGAGAGTTCCATTCACTG
AATGGATACGGACGCAAATCGCTGGATATACTCGGCGAAACCCGTGCTACATCTGCCACGGCATTGATTG
AAGAAATAATTGCCTACTGTGAGAGCATGAGAGATAACAATGTCACGGCCACATCGGTTACAGATCTTTC
CGTCGCTCTGTCATCCCTATTGACACTTTTCGCTGATGCCCGCCATGCTCAAGAAGATAAATTTTATGAA
AAGCATGGCAAGCATAGTGATACAGAATCGTTCCGACAGTTCCACGCAGAGTATATGTGTGCATTTCCTG
CCGGAGATATGGATGCGGCGAGAAAATGGGAAGAGCAGGCGCAGCAACTGCAAAATTTGCTGACTTCTCA
GGTCATTGGTGCCGCAACAGCACATTCCTTACTGCTGGTTGGGCCAGCGGGTATCGGCAAAACCCACGCG
ATTGTCAGCGCAGCATTGCGTCGACTGGAACATGGTGGTTTTTCACTGGTCGTCTTTGGAGACGACTTTG
GCAAAGCAGAGCCTTGGGAAGTGCTACGCAGTAAAATAGGGCTGGGTGCCGCCATCGATCGTTCGACATT
ATTTGAATGCATACAGGCCTGCGCCGAACATACTGGCTTACCTTTTGTCATTTATATCGATGCATTGAAC
GAAAGCCCGCGAGAAGTGCGCTGGAAGGACAAGCTTCCCGAATTGCTCGCTCAATGCAAGTCTTATCCAG
ACATCAAAATCTGCGTTTCAACCCGAGATACCTATCGCAATCTTGTGGTCGATTCACGCTTTCCAGGGTT
TGCTTTCGAACACATCGGTTTTTCAGGACATCAATTCGAAGCGGTACAAGCTTTCGCAGCCTACTATGAG
CTGGATGCAGAGATTACACCACTTTTTTCACCCGAACTCGGTAATCCTTTATTTTTACACTTGGCCTGTA
AAACGCTAAAGGGCGAAGGCCGTGACAGTCTGGATATTTCTTTGCCGGGTTTTACCTCTCTGTTTCAAGG
ACATCTCAAACATTGCGATGTTTTAATTCGAGAACGCCTCCACTACGCAAACCCTCGTAATCTGGTAAGG
GCTGCAATGATGGCACTCGCGAAAACCCTGACACATGAGTTGCCGCAGAACCGAACGTGGGAAACCTGTT
GCGAAGCACTGAGCAAAATAGTGGGAACTGAGACCACACCTGAATCCTTTTTAAATGCATTGGCACATGA
AGGCCTCATTATCCTTTCTGTTGTAGATGAGGATACCTTCCTGATCCGTCTGGGTTATCAACGCTACGGT
GACATACTCCGTGCTATCAGCCTTGTGGAAACTCTTGATTCGGATACAGTAAAACTAGCGGAGAAAATTG
CAGCGTTAACAGAAGAAGATGCTGGATTGCTGGAAGCTCTTGCCGCCGTGCTGCCAGAGAAAACTGCTCT
TGAAATTACTGCTGAAGAAGTAGGATTACCATCCGAACAAGCCCATAAGCTGTTCATCCAGTCATTGGTT
TGGCGCTCCCGACAAAGTGTAGTGGAAGAAATTGATGAACACATCCATGCAGCACTGCATACACCTGGAT
TATGGGAGTCGGTTTATGAAGCGCTGTTTTCACTTAGTCTGGTTCCTGACCATCGTCTAAACGCAACTAA
CTGGCTGGGGCCATTTTTACGGCAGTCATCCTTAGCTGAACGTGACACCTACTTGTCATTAGCTGCGCTG
GGATCATTTGATAATAAGACTGCTGTCTATTCACTCATCCATGCAGCACTATTTGCTGACATAACCCATT
GGCCTGCTGAAAGCCGGAGGCTGGCCAGTCTAACACTTGCCTGGCTCACTTCGTGTGCTGACCGCCGAAT
CAGGGATTTATCCTCAAAAGGGCTAAGCAGAATCCTGGCAAACTACCCGGAGAACTGCCAAACAGTAATC
AGTGAATTTGCATATTGTGATGATGATTACGTATTAGAGCGTATTAGCCTTGCTATCTACAGTGCATGCT
TATTGTCATACCAACGCAGAAATGCGTTTATGCCAGCGCTCCCTGGTCTATTAAGCATTGCGTCAGATAG
CAAGAATATTCTGCTCCGGGATACGGTTCAGCTATTAGTAAACTTGTTGAAAACAGGAGAATTTCCCACA
GCCGTAACAAGCCAATTACAGCATTACCAGACAAACGTATCATTACCATCACGATGGCCTGTACTGGCGG
ATGTCAAACCCCTCCTAGATCTGGAACATTTACCATCAAACATGGTGCTCTGGGGAGAATCCATGGCCCC
GGATTTCTGGCGTTATCAGGTGGAATCGAAGATTTCCGGCTTTGACTTGGAGAGCGCCAATATCAGCCAT
GAAAACATTGCCTGTTGGTTAATGCGAGAAGCACTTAATTTAGGATATCCCGGTTATAACCACTGCGCGC
TCAATTATGATCGCCATATCGGGAGTCAGTATGGCTCGGGACGGGGTAGAAAAGGGTATGCTGACCGACT
CGGTAAAAAATATTACTGGATCGCCTTACATCGACTACTGGGCATTCTGGCCAGTAATGTTCCCGCACTG
GAAGACCCATATTCCGACTACGAACCTACAAGTGATCTTCTATGGTCAGTCGACGTCCGTAAAGTTGACC
TGACCGATGTACGCGATATCACCGCAGAAGGTGTCTATCCAGTACTGATGGAGGAAACAAATTATGCATT
CCCTGACCACAATTCAGATATCAAAGGTTGGGTTAGGACCGATGATTTTCCACCTTATGAAGCTTGTCTT
ATTCGAACTGACGAGGAAGGAGAGCAGTGGGTAGCGCTTTCACATAGCTATTGGGATGACGATAAAGCGC
CGAATGAAAATAGCTGGGATTCCCCGTACTTGGGAGTGCGTGCTTCCTACTCAAGCGCACTCATAAATGA
AAGCATCCAGAACTTTAAACAGAAAAGATCACGCGATATTTTCCAATATAATCAGGGAAGTAGTTGTTAT
CGCGGTTATCTTGCTGAATATCCTGACAGCCCGGTATACAAACAACTTCTTAATAGTGATGAAGATAGTG
AAGCGTTTAATTTTACAGAAGTCAGTTTACTGCGCGGAAACGAATGGGAATACGACTACTCATATACCAT
GCCCGAGCGCCAGGATAACCTCATTGCGCCATGCCTGGGAATTATTCAAAAACTCGAACTTTTATGGGAT
TGTCAAAGCGGTTGGGTTGATCATTCTGGCAAACTTATCGCCTTCCATCAAAAAGGTGTAAAACAACGCG
GACTTTTCATCCATCGTTCGGCATTGAACGCCTATCTGTCCATAACAGGTGAAGAGCTTATACATCGCCG
TTTTGCTAACAGAGGATATTTTGATTTAGCTGGTCGTAATAGCACGCAAATAGACCTGAAAACTTGGATC
CAGTACCGGGCAGACAAGGCACCGGTAGTTTTACGAGAAGAGGAACTGCCGTTTAACTGCTGACAACGAT
ACTTATTAAGTAACGCAATAACTAGCATAACCCCTTGGGGCCTCTAAACGGGTCTTGAGGGGTTTTTTGC
TGAAACCTCAGGCATTTGAGAAGCACACGGTCACACTGCTTCCGGTAGTCAATAAACCGGTAAACCAGCA
ATAGACATAAGCGGCTATTTAACGACCCTGCCCTGAACCGACGACCGGGTCGAATTTGCTTTCGAATTTC
TGCCATTCATCCGCTTATTATCACTTATTCAGGCGTAGCACCAGGCGTTTAAGGGCACCAATAACTGCCT
TAAAAAAATTACGCCCCGCCCTGCCACTCATCGCAATACTGTTGTAATTCATTTAACATTCTGCCGACAT
GGAAGCCATCACAGACGGCATGATGAACCTGAATCGCCAGCGGCATCAGCACCTTGTCGCCTTGCGTATA
ATATTTGCCCATAGTGAAAACGGGGGCGAAGAAGTTGTCCATATTGGCCACGTTTAAATCAAAACTGGTG
AAACTCACCCAGGGATTGGCTGAGACGAAAAACATATTCTCAATAAACCCTTTAGGGAAATAGGCCAGGT
TTTCACCGTAACACGCCACATCTTGCGAATATATGTGTAGAAACTGCCGGAAATCGTCGTGGTATTCACT
CCAGAGCGATGAAAACGTTTCAGTTTGCTCATGGAAAACGGTGTAACAAGGGTGAACACTATCCCATATC
ACCAGCTCACCGTCTTTCATCGCCATACGGAACTCTGGATGAGCATTCATCAGGCGGGCAAGAATGTGAA
TAAAGGCCGGATAAAACTTGTGCTTATTTTTCTTTACGGTCTTTAAAAAGGCCGTAATATCCAGCTGAAC
GGTCTGGTTATAGGTACATTGAGCAACTGACTGAAATGCCTCAAAATGTTCTTTACGATGCCATTGGGAT
ATATCAACGGTGGTATATCCAGTGATTTTTTTCTCCATTTTAGCTTCCTTAGCTCCTGAAAATCTCGATA
ACTCAAAAAATACGCCCGGTAGTGATCTTATTTCATTATGGTGAAAGTTGGAACCTCTTACGTGCCGATC
AACGTCTCATTTTCGCCAAAAGTTGGCCCAGGGCTTCCCGGTATCAACAGGGACACCAGGATTTATTTAT
TCTGCGAAGTGATCTTCCGTCACAGGTATTTATTCGGCGCAAAGTGCGTCGGGTGATGCTGCCAACTTAC
TGATTTAGTGTATGATGGTGTTTTTGAGGTGCTCCAGTGGCTTCTGTTTCTATCAGCTGTCCCTCCTGTT
CAGCTACTGACGGGGTGGTGCGTAACGGCAAAAGCACCGCCGGACATCAGCGCTAGCGGAGTGTATACTG
GCTTACTATGTTGGCACTGATGAGGGTGTCAGTGAAGTGCTTCATGTGGCAGGAGAAAAAAGGCTGCACC
GGTGCGTCAGCAGAATATGTGATACAGGATATATTCCGCTTCCTCGCTCACTGACTCGCTACGCTCGGTC
GTTCGACTGCGGCGAGCGGAAATGGCTTACGAACGGGGCGGAGATTTCCTGGAAGATGCCAGGAAGATAC
TTAACAGGGAAGTGAGAGGGCCGCGGCAAAGCCGTTTTTCCATAGGCTCCGCCCCCCTGACAAGCATCAC
GAAATCTGACGCTCAAATCAGTGGTGGCGAAACCCGACAGGACTATAAAGATACCAGGCGTTTCCCCCTG
GCGGCTCCCTCGTGCGCTCTCCTGTTCCTGCCTTTCGGTTTACCGGTGTCATTCCGCTGTTATGGCCGCG
TTTGTCTCATTCCACGCCTGACACTCAGTTCCGGGTAGGCAGTTCGCTCCAAGCTGGACTGTATGCACGA
ACCCCCCGTTCAGTCCGACCGCTGCGCCTTATCCGGTAACTATCGTCTTGAGTCCAACCCGGAAAGACAT
GCAAAAGCACCACTGGCAGCAGCCACTGGTAATTGATTTAGAGGAGTTAGTCTTGAAGTCATGCGCCGGT
TAAGGCTAAACTGAAAGGACAAGTTTTGGTGACTGCGCTCCTCCAAGCCAGTTACCTCGGTTCAAAGAGT
TGGTAGCTCAGAGAACCTTCGAAAAACCGCCCTGCAAGGCGGTTTTTTCGTTTTCAGAGCAAGAGATTAC
GCGCAGACCAAAACGATCTCAAGAAGATCATCTTATTAATCAGATAAAATATTTCTAGATTTCAGTGCAA
TTTATCTCTTCAAATGTAGCACCTGAAGTCAGCCCCATACGATATAAGTTGTAATTCTCATGTTAGTCAT
GCCCCGCGCCCACCGGAAGGAGCTGACTGGGTTGAAGGCTCTCAAGGGCATCGGTCGAGATCCCGGTGCC
TAATGAGTGAGCTAACTTACATTAATTGCGTTGCGCACTTACCTCGCTTCAATACCAATACATTTTTAAT
GGGTATAATATGTGACTGCTTTTGCCGCATTATTGACAGGAACAAGGACTGGTGATGAATATTGATTTCA
GTTTAATTCGTAGCGCCCCCAAAAGCCGTAACGATAGCTTTGAAGCACTCGCCGTACAGTTATTTAGGAA
AACCTGTCGAGTACCGACAAATTCAACATTTATTAGTCTGCGTGGAGATGGTGGAGACGGTGGCGTTGAG
GCATATTTCCGCTCACCGGACGGTGCCGTATTCGGTGTTCAGGCAAAATACTTTTTCCAGCTTGCTTCCG
CAGAGCTTACACAGATTGATAGTTCCCTTAAAGCTGCGCTAAGCAACCATCCCACACTAACCGAATACTG
GATTTATATACCGTTTGACCTGACCGGGCGTGTTGCTGCGGGAAAGCGAGGAAAAAGCCAGGCGGAACGC
TTTGAAGAATGGAAAAGTAAAGTCGAATCGGAAGCGTCAGCGAAAGGGAAGTCACTTTCTATTGTCCTTT
GTACCGCTGCTGTTATCTGCAATCAATTACTTGAGATAGACCCTTACGGAGGGATGCGCAGGTATTGGTT
TGATGACACGTTGCTGACAACAGCTCAAATTCAACAATGTCTGGAGGACGCCATTGCTTTTGCCGGGCCA
AGATATACTTCAATGCTGGATGTGGTGACGAATGCTCATGTCGGCCTGGATTTCTTTGG
